Addgene plasmid #161432: pDONR221-SLC19A1_STOP
Purpose: Gateway entry clone with codon-optimized ORF sequence for subcloning into custom expression vectors. Contains a STOP codon at the end of the codon-optimized ORF sequence.
Depositing lab: RESOLUTE Consortium & Giulio Superti-Furga. Depositing organization: CeMM Research Center for Molecular Medicine. Publication: The RESOLUTE consortium: unlocking SLC transporters for drug discovery. Superti-Furga G, Lackner D, Wiedmer T, Ingles-Prieto A, Barbosa B, Girardi E, Goldmann U, Gurtl B, Klavins K, Klimek C, Lindinger S, Lineiro-Retes E, Muller AC, Onstein S, Redinger G, Reil D, Sedlyarov V, Wolf G, Crawford M, Everley R, ... Steppan CM. Nat Rev Drug Discov. 2020 Jul;19(7):429-430. doi: 10.1038/d41573-020-00056-6. PubMed 32265506.
Backbone
  Vector backbone: pDONR221
  Backbone manufacturer: ThermoFisher Scientific
  Backbone size w/o insert (bp): 2550
  Vector type: Mammalian Expression
Growth in bacteria
  Bacterial resistance: Kanamycin, 50 μg/mL
  Growth temperature: 37°C
  Growth strain: NEB Stable
  Copy number: High Copy
Gene/Insert
  Gene/Insert name: SLC19A1 (alt name: FOLT, RFC1)
  Species: H. sapiens (human)
  Insert size (bp): 1776
  Entrez Gene: SLC19A1 (a.k.a. CHMD, FOLT, IFC-1, IFC1, MEGAF, REFC, RFC, RFC1, RFT-1, hRFC, hSLC19A1)
  Cloning method: Gateway Cloning
  Sequencing primers: 5′ M13-fwd; 3′ M13-rev
Terms and licenses: Academic/Nonprofit Terms; Industry Terms
Depositor comments: This plasmid contains a STOP codon at the end of the codon-optimized ORF. For the version of this plasmid that does not contain a STOP codon, please see Addgene plasmid 132266 For more information on the full Resolute plasmid collection, please see www.addgene.org/depositor-collections/re-solute/. Please provide your feedback on this plasmid to the RESOLUTE consortium by filling out their RESOLUTE repository feedback form: https://forms.office.com/Pages/ResponsePage.aspx?id=0e05yklzmkS7rjFGQL4N7z4feCLQvEJAmVcOCM_u885UN1JJRko0Ukg4TVQwNTZLOUxPQVJWT1NHUCQlQCN0PWcu
How to cite: pDONR221-SLC19A1_STOP was a gift from RESOLUTE Consortium & Giulio Superti-Furga (Addgene plasmid # 161432 ; http://n2t.net/addgene:161432 ; RRID:Addgene_161432)
