[The description below was written by a language model from this plasmid's Addgene catalogue record and pLannotate feature annotations shown in this document.]
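Description:
pDONR221-SLC19A1_STOP is a Gateway entry clone built on the commercial pDONR221 backbone, carrying a codon-optimized open reading frame for human SLC19A1 (also known as RFC1 or FOLT, the reduced folate carrier). The complete plasmid is about 4.3 kb. It is maintained in E. coli through a high-copy ColE1/pUC-type origin and selected with kanamycin through an aminoglycoside phosphotransferase (KanR) gene. Although the catalogue lists the vector type as mammalian expression, the feature table shows no eukaryotic promoter or polyadenylation signal. The plasmid is therefore a shuttle for the ORF, not an expression vector.

The roughly 1.8 kb SLC19A1 coding sequence sits between attL1 and attL2, the recombination sites used in the Gateway LR reaction. This allows directional transfer of the ORF into any attR-containing destination vector that supplies the desired promoter, tags and host-specific elements. Upstream of attL1 lie the rrnB T1 and T2 transcription terminators, which insulate the insert from read-through transcription in bacteria. A T7 promoter lies just beyond attL2, oriented back toward the insert. The short lacI and lacZα fragments annotated nearby are backbone remnants, and M13 forward and reverse sites serve for sequencing.

This version retains a stop codon at the end of the ORF, so it yields the native C-terminus or suits N-terminal fusions, and C-terminal tags from a destination vector would not be translated. A sister clone without the stop codon exists for C-terminal fusions. The plasmid belongs to a consortium collection of solute carrier transporter clones intended for subcloning into custom expression vectors. The two feature tables describe the same sequence, differing only in start position.
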