Features (pLannotate 1.2.2; 10 found; start..end, strand, type, name):
    573..665     +  CDS            lacI (fragment): lac repressor; lacI; The lac repressor binds to the lac operator to inhibit transcription in E. coli. This inhibition can be relieved by adding lactose or isopropyl-β-D-thiogalactopyranoside (IPTG).
    720..747     -  terminator     rrnB T2 terminator: transcription terminator T2 from the E. coli rrnB gene
    879..922     +  terminator     rrnB T1 terminator: Escherichia coli rrnB; transcription terminator T1 from the E. coli rrnB gene
    969..1005    -  CDS            lacZα (fragment): LacZα fragment of β-galactosidase; lacZ fragment
   1021..1120    +  protein_bind   attL1: mutant version of attL; recombination site for the Gateway® LR reaction LR Clonase™
   1126..2898    +  CDS            SLC19A1: S19A1_HUMAN - Also known as FLOT1, RFC1 From Homo sapiens (Human).
   2903..3002    -  protein_bind   attL2: mutant version of attL; recombination site for the Gateway® LR reaction LR Clonase™
   3020..3038    -  promoter       T7 promoter: promoter for bacteriophage T7 RNA polymerase
   3172..3981    +  CDS            KanR: aminoglycoside phosphotransferase; aph(3')-Ia; confers resistance to kanamycin in bacteria or G418 (Geneticin®) in eukaryotes
   4128..390     +  rep_origin     ori (across the origin): high-copy-number ColE1/pMB1/pBR322/pUC origin of replication
>Addgene plasmid #161432 | pDONR221-SLC19A1_STOP | addgene full sequence | sequence record 479350 | Addgene NGS Result
CCTACATACCTCGCTCTGCTAATCCTGTTACCAGTGGCTGCTGCCAGTGGCGATAAGTCGTGTCTTACCG
GGTTGGACTCAAGACGATAGTTACCGGATAAGGCGCAGCGGTCGGGCTGAACGGGGGGTTCGTGCACACA
GCCCAGCTTGGAGCGAACGACCTACACCGAACTGAGATACCTACAGCGTGAGCTATGAGAAAGCGCCACG
CTTCCCGAAGGGAGAAAGGCGGACAGGTATCCGGTAAGCGGCAGGGTCGGAACAGGAGAGCGCACGAGGG
AGCTTCCAGGGGGAAACGCCTGGTATCTTTATAGTCCTGTCGGGTTTCGCCACCTCTGACTTGAGCGTCG
ATTTTTGTGATGCTCGTCAGGGGGGCGGAGCCTATGGAAAAACGCCAGCAACGCGGCCTTTTTACGGTTC
CTGGCCTTTTGCTGGCCTTTTGCTCACATGTTCTTTCCTGCGTTATCCCCTGATTCTGTGGATAACCGTA
TTACCGCCTTTGAGTGAGCTGATACCGCTCGCCGCAGCCGAACGACCGAGCGCAGCGAGTCAGTGAGCGA
GGAAGCGGAAGAGCGCCCAATACGCAAACCGCCTCTCCCCGCGCGTTGGCCGATTCATTAATGCAGCTGG
CACGACAGGTTTCCCGACTGGAAAGCGGGCAGTGAGCGCAACGCAATTAATACGCGTACCGCTAGCCAGG
AAGAGTTTGTAGAAACGCAAAAAGGCCATCCGTCAGGATGGCCTTCTGCTTAGTTTGATGCCTGGCAGTT
TATGGCGGGCGTCCTGCCCGCCACCCTCCGGGCCGTTGCTTCACAACGTTCAAATCCGCTCCCGGCGGAT
TTGTCCTACTCAGGAGAGCGTTCACCGACAAACAACAGATAAAACGAAAGGCCCAGTCTTCCGACTGAGC
CTTTCGTTTTATTTGATGCCTGGCAGTTCCCTACTCTCGCGTTAACGCTAGCATGGATGTTTTCCCAGTC
ACGACGTTGTAAAACGACGGCCAGTCTTAAGCTCGGGCCCCAAATAATGATTTTATTTTGACTGATAGTG
ACCTGTTCGTTGCAACACATTGATGAGCAATGCTTTTTTATAATGCCAACTTTGTACAAAAAAGCAGGCT
CCACCATGGTGCCCAGCTCCCCTGCAGTGGAGAAGCAGGTGCCAGTGGAGCCAGGACCTGACCCAGAGCT
GCGGTCTTGGAGACACCTGGTGTGCTACCTGTGCTTCTATGGCTTTATGGCCCAGATCAGACCTGGCGAG
AGCTTCATCACCCCATACCTGCTGGGCCCCGACAAGAACTTTACAAGGGAGCAGGTGACCAATGAGATCA
CACCTGTGCTGTCCTACTCTTATCTGGCCGTGCTGGTGCCAGTGTTCCTGCTGACCGATTACCTGCGCTA
TACACCCGTGCTGCTGCTGCAGGGCCTGAGCTTCGTGAGCGTGTGGCTGCTGCTGCTGCTGGGACACAGC
GTGGCCCACATGCAGCTGATGGAGCTGTTCTACTCCGTGACCATGGCCGCCCGGATCGCCTACTCTAGCT
ATATCTTTTCCCTGGTGAGGCCAGCAAGGTACCAGAGGGTGGCAGGATATTCTAGGGCAGCCGTGCTGCT
GGGCGTGTTCACCTCCTCTGTGCTGGGACAGCTGCTGGTGACCGTGGGACGGGTGAGCTTTTCCACACTG
AACTATATCAGCCTGGCCTTCCTGACATTTTCCGTGGTGCTGGCCCTGTTCCTGAAGAGACCCAAGAGGT
CCCTGTTCTTTAACAGAGACGATAGGGGCCGCTGCGAGACCTCTGCCAGCGAGCTGGAGAGAATGAATCC
AGGACCTGGAGGCAAGCTGGGACACGCACTGAGGGTGGCATGTGGCGACTCTGTGCTGGCAAGGATGCTG
AGGGAGCTGGGCGATAGCCTGCGGAGACCACAGCTGAGACTGTGGTCTCTGTGGTGGGTGTTTAACAGCG
CCGGCTACTATCTGGTGGTGTACTATGTGCACATCCTGTGGAATGAGGTGGACCCCACCACAAACTCCGC
CAGGGTGTACAATGGAGCAGCAGATGCAGCAAGCACCCTGCTGGGAGCAATCACATCCTTCGCCGCAGGC
TTTGTGAAGATCAGATGGGCCAGGTGGAGCAAGCTGCTGATCGCAGGAGTGACCGCAACACAGGCAGGAC
TGGTGTTCCTGCTGGCACACACACGCCACCCTAGCTCCATCTGGCTGTGCTACGCCGCCTTCGTGCTGTT
TCGGGGCAGCTATCAGTTCCTGGTGCCAATCGCCACCTTTCAGATCGCCTCTAGCCTGTCCAAGGAGCTG
TGCGCCCTGGTGTTCGGCGTGAATACCTTCTTTGCCACAATCGTGAAGACCATCATCACCTTCATCGTGA
GCGACGTGAGAGGACTGGGACTGCCTGTGAGGAAGCAGTTCCAGCTGTACTCCGTGTATTTTCTGATCCT
GTCTATCATCTACTTCCTGGGAGCAATGCTGGATGGACTGAGGCACTGCCAGCGGGGCCACCACCCACGC
CAGCCACCTGCACAGGGACTGCGGTCCGCCGCCGAGGAGAAGGCCGCCCAGGCCCTGTCTGTGCAGGATA
AGGGACTGGGAGGACTGCAGCCTGCACAGAGCCCACCACTGTCCCCAGAGGACTCTCTGGGAGCAGTGGG
ACCAGCATCTCTGGAGCAGAGGCAGAGCGATCCCTATCTGGCACAGGCACCAGCACCACAGGCAGCAGAG
TTTCTGTCCCCCGTGACCACACCTTCTCCATGCACCCTGTGCAGCGCCCAGGCATCCGGACCAGAGGCAG
CAGACGAGACATGCCCTCAGCTGGCAGTGCACCCTCCAGGCGTGTCTAAGCTGGGCCTGCAGTGTCTGCC
TAGCGATGGCGTGCAGAACGTGAATCAGTAAGACCCAGCTTTCTTGTACAAAGTTGGCATTATAAGAAAG
CATTGCTTATCAATTTGTTGCAACGAACAGGTCACTATCAGTCAAAATAAAATCATTATTTGCCATCCAG
CTGATATCCCCTATAGTGAGTCGTATTACATGGTCATAGCTGTTTCCTGGCAGCTCTGGCCCGTGTCTCA
AAATCTCTGATGTTACATTGCACAAGATAAAAATATATCATCATGAACAATAAAACTGTCTGCTTACATA
AACAGTAATACAAGGGGTGTTATGAGCCATATTCAACGGGAAACGTCGAGGCCGCGATTAAATTCCAACA
TGGATGCTGATTTATATGGGTATAAATGGGCTCGCGATAATGTCGGGCAATCAGGTGCGACAATCTATCG
CTTGTATGGGAAGCCCGATGCGCCAGAGTTGTTTCTGAAACATGGCAAAGGTAGCGTTGCCAATGATGTT
ACAGATGAGATGGTCAGACTAAACTGGCTGACGGAATTTATGCCTCTTCCGACCATCAAGCATTTTATCC
GTACTCCTGATGATGCATGGTTACTCACCACTGCGATCCCCGGAAAAACAGCATTCCAGGTATTAGAAGA
ATATCCTGATTCAGGTGAAAATATTGTTGATGCGCTGGCAGTGTTCCTGCGCCGGTTGCATTCGATTCCT
GTTTGTAATTGTCCTTTTAACAGCGATCGCGTATTTCGTCTCGCTCAGGCGCAATCACGAATGAATAACG
GTTTGGTTGATGCGAGTGATTTTGATGACGAGCGTAATGGCTGGCCTGTTGAACAAGTCTGGAAAGAAAT
GCATAAACTTTTGCCATTCTCACCGGATTCAGTCGTCACTCATGGTGATTTCTCACTTGATAACCTTATT
TTTGACGAGGGGAAATTAATAGGTTGTATTGATGTTGGACGAGTCGGAATCGCAGACCGATACCAGGATC
TTGCCATCCTATGGAACTGCCTCGGTGAGTTTTCTCCTTCATTACAGAAACGGCTTTTTCAAAAATATGG
TATTGATAATCCTGATATGAATAAATTGCAGTTTCATTTGATGCTCGATGAGTTTTTCTAATCAGAATTG
GTTAATTGGTTGTAACACTGGCAGAGCATTACGCTGACTTGACGGGACGGCGCAAGCTCATGACCAAAAT
CCCTTAACGTGAGTTACGCGTCGTTCCACTGAGCGTCAGACCCCGTAGAAAAGATCAAAGGATCTTCTTG
AGATCCTTTTTTTCTGCGCGTAATCTGCTGCTTGCAAACAAAAAAACCACCGCTACCAGCGGTGGTTTGT
TTGCCGGATCAAGAGCTACCAACTCTTTTTCCGAAGGTAACTGGCTTCAGCAGAGCGCAGATACCAAATA
CTGTTCTTCTAGTGTAGCCGTAGTTAGGCCACCACTTCAAGAACTCTGTAGCACCG
