Features (pLannotate 1.2.2; 10 found; start..end, strand, type, name):
    121..213     +  CDS            lacI (fragment): lac repressor; lacI; The lac repressor binds to the lac operator to inhibit transcription in E. coli. This inhibition can be relieved by adding lactose or isopropyl-β-D-thiogalactopyranoside (IPTG).
    268..295     -  terminator     rrnB T2 terminator: transcription terminator T2 from the E. coli rrnB gene
    427..470     +  terminator     rrnB T1 terminator: Escherichia coli rrnB; transcription terminator T1 from the E. coli rrnB gene
    517..553     -  CDS            lacZα (fragment): LacZα fragment of β-galactosidase; lacZ fragment
    569..668     +  protein_bind   attL1: mutant version of attL; recombination site for the Gateway® LR reaction LR Clonase™
    674..2446    +  CDS            SLC19A1: S19A1_HUMAN - Also known as FLOT1, RFC1 From Homo sapiens (Human).
   2451..2550    -  protein_bind   attL2: mutant version of attL; recombination site for the Gateway® LR reaction LR Clonase™
   2568..2586    -  promoter       T7 promoter: promoter for bacteriophage T7 RNA polymerase
   2720..3529    +  CDS            KanR: aminoglycoside phosphotransferase; aph(3')-Ia; confers resistance to kanamycin in bacteria or G418 (Geneticin®) in eukaryotes
   3676..4264    +  rep_origin     ori: high-copy-number ColE1/pMB1/pBR322/pUC origin of replication
>Addgene plasmid #161432 | pDONR221-SLC19A1_STOP | analyzer sequence | sequence record 312798
CTTTCCTGCGTTATCCCCTGATTCTGTGGATAACCGTATTACCGCCTTTGAGTGAGCTGATACCGCTCGC
CGCAGCCGAACGACCGAGCGCAGCGAGTCAGTGAGCGAGGAAGCGGAAGAGCGCCCAATACGCAAACCGC
CTCTCCCCGCGCGTTGGCCGATTCATTAATGCAGCTGGCACGACAGGTTTCCCGACTGGAAAGCGGGCAG
TGAGCGCAACGCAATTAATACGCGTACCGCTAGCCAGGAAGAGTTTGTAGAAACGCAAAAAGGCCATCCG
TCAGGATGGCCTTCTGCTTAGTTTGATGCCTGGCAGTTTATGGCGGGCGTCCTGCCCGCCACCCTCCGGG
CCGTTGCTTCACAACGTTCAAATCCGCTCCCGGCGGATTTGTCCTACTCAGGAGAGCGTTCACCGACAAA
CAACAGATAAAACGAAAGGCCCAGTCTTCCGACTGAGCCTTTCGTTTTATTTGATGCCTGGCAGTTCCCT
ACTCTCGCGTTAACGCTAGCATGGATGTTTTCCCAGTCACGACGTTGTAAAACGACGGCCAGTCTTAAGC
TCGGGCCCCAAATAATGATTTTATTTTGACTGATAGTGACCTGTTCGTTGCAACACATTGATGAGCAATG
CTTTTTTATAATGCCAACTTTGTACAAAAAAGCAGGCTCCACCATGGTGCCCAGCTCCCCTGCAGTGGAG
AAGCAGGTGCCAGTGGAGCCAGGACCTGACCCAGAGCTGCGGTCTTGGAGACACCTGGTGTGCTACCTGT
GCTTCTATGGCTTTATGGCCCAGATCAGACCTGGCGAGAGCTTCATCACCCCATACCTGCTGGGCCCCGA
CAAGAACTTTACAAGGGAGCAGGTGACCAATGAGATCACACCTGTGCTGTCCTACTCTTATCTGGCCGTG
CTGGTGCCAGTGTTCCTGCTGACCGATTACCTGCGCTATACACCCGTGCTGCTGCTGCAGGGCCTGAGCT
TCGTGAGCGTGTGGCTGCTGCTGCTGCTGGGACACAGCGTGGCCCACATGCAGCTGATGGAGCTGTTCTA
CTCCGTGACCATGGCCGCCCGGATCGCCTACTCTAGCTATATCTTTTCCCTGGTGAGGCCAGCAAGGTAC
CAGAGGGTGGCAGGATATTCTAGGGCAGCCGTGCTGCTGGGCGTGTTCACCTCCTCTGTGCTGGGACAGC
TGCTGGTGACCGTGGGACGGGTGAGCTTTTCCACACTGAACTATATCAGCCTGGCCTTCCTGACATTTTC
CGTGGTGCTGGCCCTGTTCCTGAAGAGACCCAAGAGGTCCCTGTTCTTTAACAGAGACGATAGGGGCCGC
TGCGAGACCTCTGCCAGCGAGCTGGAGAGAATGAATCCAGGACCTGGAGGCAAGCTGGGACACGCACTGA
GGGTGGCATGTGGCGACTCTGTGCTGGCAAGGATGCTGAGGGAGCTGGGCGATAGCCTGCGGAGACCACA
GCTGAGACTGTGGTCTCTGTGGTGGGTGTTTAACAGCGCCGGCTACTATCTGGTGGTGTACTATGTGCAC
ATCCTGTGGAATGAGGTGGACCCCACCACAAACTCCGCCAGGGTGTACAATGGAGCAGCAGATGCAGCAA
GCACCCTGCTGGGAGCAATCACATCCTTCGCCGCAGGCTTTGTGAAGATCAGATGGGCCAGGTGGAGCAA
GCTGCTGATCGCAGGAGTGACCGCAACACAGGCAGGACTGGTGTTCCTGCTGGCACACACACGCCACCCT
AGCTCCATCTGGCTGTGCTACGCCGCCTTCGTGCTGTTTCGGGGCAGCTATCAGTTCCTGGTGCCAATCG
CCACCTTTCAGATCGCCTCTAGCCTGTCCAAGGAGCTGTGCGCCCTGGTGTTCGGCGTGAATACCTTCTT
TGCCACAATCGTGAAGACCATCATCACCTTCATCGTGAGCGACGTGAGAGGACTGGGACTGCCTGTGAGG
AAGCAGTTCCAGCTGTACTCCGTGTATTTTCTGATCCTGTCTATCATCTACTTCCTGGGAGCAATGCTGG
ATGGACTGAGGCACTGCCAGCGGGGCCACCACCCACGCCAGCCACCTGCACAGGGACTGCGGTCCGCCGC
CGAGGAGAAGGCCGCCCAGGCCCTGTCTGTGCAGGATAAGGGACTGGGAGGACTGCAGCCTGCACAGAGC
CCACCACTGTCCCCAGAGGACTCTCTGGGAGCAGTGGGACCAGCATCTCTGGAGCAGAGGCAGAGCGATC
CCTATCTGGCACAGGCACCAGCACCACAGGCAGCAGAGTTTCTGTCCCCCGTGACCACACCTTCTCCATG
CACCCTGTGCAGCGCCCAGGCATCCGGACCAGAGGCAGCAGACGAGACATGCCCTCAGCTGGCAGTGCAC
CCTCCAGGCGTGTCTAAGCTGGGCCTGCAGTGTCTGCCTAGCGATGGCGTGCAGAACGTGAATCAGTAAG
ACCCAGCTTTCTTGTACAAAGTTGGCATTATAAGAAAGCATTGCTTATCAATTTGTTGCAACGAACAGGT
CACTATCAGTCAAAATAAAATCATTATTTGCCATCCAGCTGATATCCCCTATAGTGAGTCGTATTACATG
GTCATAGCTGTTTCCTGGCAGCTCTGGCCCGTGTCTCAAAATCTCTGATGTTACATTGCACAAGATAAAA
TAATATCATCATGAACAATAAAACTGTCTGCTTACATAAACAGTAATACAAGGGGTGTTATGAGCCATAT
TCAACGGGAAACGTCGAGGCCGCGATTAAATTCCAACATGGATGCTGATTTATATGGGTATAAATGGGCT
CGCGATAATGTCGGGCAATCAGGTGCGACAATCTATCGCTTGTATGGGAAGCCCGATGCGCCAGAGTTGT
TTCTGAAACATGGCAAAGGTAGCGTTGCCAATGATGTTACAGATGAGATGGTCAGACTAAACTGGCTGAC
GGAATTTATGCCTCTTCCGACCATCAAGCATTTTATCCGTACTCCTGATGATGCATGGTTACTCACCACT
GCGATCCCCGGAAAAACAGCATTCCAGGTATTAGAAGAATATCCTGATTCAGGTGAAAATATTGTTGATG
CGCTGGCAGTGTTCCTGCGCCGGTTGCATTCGATTCCTGTTTGTAATTGTCCTTTTAACAGCGATCGCGT
ATTTCGTCTCGCTCAGGCGCAATCACGAATGAATAACGGTTTGGTTGATGCGAGTGATTTTGATGACGAG
CGTAATGGCTGGCCTGTTGAACAAGTCTGGAAAGAAATGCATAAACTTTTGCCATTCTCACCGGATTCAG
TCGTCACTCATGGTGATTTCTCACTTGATAACCTTATTTTTGACGAGGGGAAATTAATAGGTTGTATTGA
TGTTGGACGAGTCGGAATCGCAGACCGATACCAGGATCTTGCCATCCTATGGAACTGCCTCGGTGAGTTT
TCTCCTTCATTACAGAAACGGCTTTTTCAAAAATATGGTATTGATAATCCTGATATGAATAAATTGCAGT
TTCATTTGATGCTCGATGAGTTTTTCTAATCAGAATTGGTTAATTGGTTGTAACACTGGCAGAGCATTAC
GCTGACTTGACGGGACGGCGCAAGCTCATGACCAAAATCCCTTAACGTGAGTTACGCGTCGTTCCACTGA
GCGTCAGACCCCGTAGAAAAGATCAAAGGATCTTCTTGAGATCCTTTTTTTCTGCGCGTAATCTGCTGCT
TGCAAACAAAAAAACCACCGCTACCAGCGGTGGTTTGTTTGCCGGATCAAGAGCTACCAACTCTTTTTCC
GAAGGTAACTGGCTTCAGCAGAGCGCAGATACCAAATACTGTTCTTCTAGTGTAGCCGTAGTTAGGCCAC
CACTTCAAGAACTCTGTAGCACCGCCTACATACCTCGCTCTGCTAATCCTGTTACCAGTGGCTGCTGCCA
GTGGCGATAAGTCGTGTCTTACCGGGTTGGACTCAAGACGATAGTTACCGGATAAGGCGCAGCGGTCGGG
CTGAACGGGGGGTTCGTGCACACAGCCCAGCTTGGAGCGAACGACCTACACCGAACTGAGATACCTACAG
CGTGAGCTATGAGAAAGCGCCACGCTTCCCGAAGGGAGAAAGGCGGACAGGTATCCGGTAAGCGGCAGGG
TCGGAACAGGAGAGCGCACGAGGGAGCTTCCAGGGGGAAACGCCTGGTATCTTTATAGTCCTGTCGGGTT
TCGCCACCTCTGACTTGAGCGTCGATTTTTGTGATGCTCGTCAGGGGGGCGGAGCCTATGGAAAAACGCC
AGCAACGCGGCCTTTTTACGGTTCCTGGCCTTTTGCTGGCCTTTTGCTCACATGTT
