>Addgene plasmid #161432 | pDONR221-SLC19A1_STOP | depositor partial sequence | sequence record 312799 | Codon-optimized ORF of SLC19A1
ATGGTGCCCAGCTCCCCTGCAGTGGAGAAGCAGGTGCCAGTGGAGCCAGGACCTGACCCAGAGCTGCGGT
CTTGGAGACACCTGGTGTGCTACCTGTGCTTCTATGGCTTTATGGCCCAGATCAGACCTGGCGAGAGCTT
CATCACCCCATACCTGCTGGGCCCCGACAAGAACTTTACAAGGGAGCAGGTGACCAATGAGATCACACCT
GTGCTGTCCTACTCTTATCTGGCCGTGCTGGTGCCAGTGTTCCTGCTGACCGATTACCTGCGCTATACAC
CCGTGCTGCTGCTGCAGGGCCTGAGCTTCGTGAGCGTGTGGCTGCTGCTGCTGCTGGGACACAGCGTGGC
CCACATGCAGCTGATGGAGCTGTTCTACTCCGTGACCATGGCCGCCCGGATCGCCTACTCTAGCTATATC
TTTTCCCTGGTGAGGCCAGCAAGGTACCAGAGGGTGGCAGGATATTCTAGGGCAGCCGTGCTGCTGGGCG
TGTTCACCTCCTCTGTGCTGGGACAGCTGCTGGTGACCGTGGGACGGGTGAGCTTTTCCACACTGAACTA
TATCAGCCTGGCCTTCCTGACATTTTCCGTGGTGCTGGCCCTGTTCCTGAAGAGACCCAAGAGGTCCCTG
TTCTTTAACAGAGACGATAGGGGCCGCTGCGAGACCTCTGCCAGCGAGCTGGAGAGAATGAATCCAGGAC
CTGGAGGCAAGCTGGGACACGCACTGAGGGTGGCATGTGGCGACTCTGTGCTGGCAAGGATGCTGAGGGA
GCTGGGCGATAGCCTGCGGAGACCACAGCTGAGACTGTGGTCTCTGTGGTGGGTGTTTAACAGCGCCGGC
TACTATCTGGTGGTGTACTATGTGCACATCCTGTGGAATGAGGTGGACCCCACCACAAACTCCGCCAGGG
TGTACAATGGAGCAGCAGATGCAGCAAGCACCCTGCTGGGAGCAATCACATCCTTCGCCGCAGGCTTTGT
GAAGATCAGATGGGCCAGGTGGAGCAAGCTGCTGATCGCAGGAGTGACCGCAACACAGGCAGGACTGGTG
TTCCTGCTGGCACACACACGCCACCCTAGCTCCATCTGGCTGTGCTACGCCGCCTTCGTGCTGTTTCGGG
GCAGCTATCAGTTCCTGGTGCCAATCGCCACCTTTCAGATCGCCTCTAGCCTGTCCAAGGAGCTGTGCGC
CCTGGTGTTCGGCGTGAATACCTTCTTTGCCACAATCGTGAAGACCATCATCACCTTCATCGTGAGCGAC
GTGAGAGGACTGGGACTGCCTGTGAGGAAGCAGTTCCAGCTGTACTCCGTGTATTTTCTGATCCTGTCTA
TCATCTACTTCCTGGGAGCAATGCTGGATGGACTGAGGCACTGCCAGCGGGGCCACCACCCACGCCAGCC
ACCTGCACAGGGACTGCGGTCCGCCGCCGAGGAGAAGGCCGCCCAGGCCCTGTCTGTGCAGGATAAGGGA
CTGGGAGGACTGCAGCCTGCACAGAGCCCACCACTGTCCCCAGAGGACTCTCTGGGAGCAGTGGGACCAG
CATCTCTGGAGCAGAGGCAGAGCGATCCCTATCTGGCACAGGCACCAGCACCACAGGCAGCAGAGTTTCT
GTCCCCCGTGACCACACCTTCTCCATGCACCCTGTGCAGCGCCCAGGCATCCGGACCAGAGGCAGCAGAC
GAGACATGCCCTCAGCTGGCAGTGCACCCTCCAGGCGTGTCTAAGCTGGGCCTGCAGTGTCTGCCTAGCG
ATGGCGTGCAGAACGTGAATCAGTAA
